Addgene plasmid #164205: CMV-CRY2oligo-mcherry-ANXA11(R235Q)
Purpose: Expresses CRY2oligo-mcherry tagged ANXA11 R235R mutant under CMV promoter
Depositing lab: Jennifer Lippincott-Schwartz. Publication: RNA Granules Hitchhike on Lysosomes for Long-Distance Transport, Using Annexin A11 as a Molecular Tether. Liao YC, Fernandopulle MS, Wang G, Choi H, Hao L, Drerup CM, Patel R, Qamar S, Nixon-Abell J, Shen Y, Meadows W, Vendruscolo M, Knowles TPJ, Nelson M, Czekalska MA, Musteikyte G, Gachechiladze MA, Stephens CA, Pasolli HA, Forrest LR, St George-Hyslop P, Lippincott-Schwartz J, Ward ME. Cell. 2019 Sep 19;179(1):147-164.e20. doi: 10.1016/j.cell.2019.08.050. PubMed 31539493.
Backbone
  Vector backbone: N/A
  Vector type: Mammalian Expression
Growth in bacteria
  Bacterial resistance: Kanamycin, 50 μg/mL
  Growth temperature: 37°C
  Growth strain: DH5alpha
  Copy number: High Copy
Gene/Insert
  Gene/Insert name: ANXA11
  Species: H. sapiens (human)
  Insert size (bp): 1515
  Mutation: R235Q
  Entrez Gene: ANXA11 (a.k.a. ALS23, ANX11, CAP-50, CAP50, IBMWMA)
  Promoter: CMV
  Tag / fusion protein: CRY2oligo-mcherry (N terminal on insert)
  Cloning method: Gibson Cloning
  Sequencing primers: 5′ CMV-F; 3′ SV40pA R
Terms and licenses: Academic/Nonprofit Terms; Industry Terms: Not Available to Industry
How to cite: CMV-CRY2oligo-mcherry-ANXA11(R235Q) was a gift from Jennifer Lippincott-Schwartz (Addgene plasmid # 164205 ; http://n2t.net/addgene:164205 ; RRID:Addgene_164205)
