[The description below was written by a language model from this plasmid's Addgene catalogue record and pLannotate feature annotations shown in this document.]
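Description:
CMV-CRY2oligo-mcherry-ANXA11(R235Q) is a 7.7 kb mammalian expression plasmid encoding human annexin A11 carrying the R235Q substitution, fused at its N terminus to a light-responsive clustering module and a red fluorescent protein. The record lists no named backbone. The annotated layout shows a high-copy ColE1/pUC-type origin, an f1 origin, and a NeoR/KanR (Tn5 aminoglycoside phosphotransferase) cassette. That cassette is driven by tandem bacterial (AmpR) and SV40 early promoters and ends in an HSV TK polyadenylation signal. This dual-promoter arrangement gives kanamycin selection in E. coli and could also support G418 selection in mammalian cells. Short hits annotated as ble, bGH poly(A) and SV40 large T antigen are fragments and are probably residual backbone sequence.

The expression unit runs from the CMV immediate-early enhancer and promoter through a single fusion reading frame to an SV40 poly(A) signal. First comes the photolyase homology region of Arabidopsis cryptochrome 2, annotated as CRY2PHR. The name "CRY2oligo" implies a variant with enhanced blue-light-induced oligomerisation, although the feature table does not identify the defining mutation. mCherry follows, and then the 1,515 bp ANXA11 coding sequence. Blue light should therefore drive clustering of the fusion protein, and mCherry allows the resulting assemblies to be imaged in live cells.

The purpose field reads "R235R", which appears to be a typographical error, since the plasmid name and mutation field both give R235Q. ANXA11 is listed with the alias ALS23. The associated publication concerns annexin A11 as a tether linking RNA granules to lysosomes for long-distance transport, so the construct is suited to optogenetic study of how this mutation alters ANXA11 condensation.
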