Features (pLannotate 1.2.2; 17 found; start..end, strand, type, name):
     61..364     +  enhancer       CMV enhancer: human cytomegalovirus immediate early enhancer
    365..568     +  promoter       CMV promoter: human cytomegalovirus (CMV) immediate early promoter
    591..618     +  misc_feature   MCS (fragment): multiple cloning site
    625..2118    +  CDS            CRY2PHR: N-terminal photolyase homology region of Arabidopsis thaliana cryptochrome 2 binds to CIB1 upon exposure to blue light (Kennedy et al., 2010)
   2119..2135    +  misc_feature   MCS (fragment): multiple cloning site
   2143..2850    +  CDS            mCherry: mCherry is a basic (constitutively fluorescent) red fluorescent protein published in 2004, derived from Discosoma sp.. It is reported to be a very rapidly-maturing monomer with low acid sensitivity.
   2881..4395    +  CDS            ANXA11: ANX11_HUMAN - Also known as ANX11. Experimental evidence at protein level: Swiss-Prot protein existence level 1. Binds specifically to calcyclin in a calcium-dependent manner (By similarity). Required for midbody formation and completion of the terminal phase of cytokinesis. From Homo sapiens (Human).
   4415..4498    +  CDS            large T antigen (fragment): large T antigen from SV40 (simian virus 40)
   4521..4642    +  polyA_signal   SV40 poly(A) signal: SV40 polyadenylation signal
   4676..5104    -  rep_origin     f1 ori (sequence partly withheld): f1 bacteriophage origin of replication; arrow indicates direction of (+) strand synthesis
   5131..5235    +  promoter       AmpR promoter: bla
   5237..5594    +  promoter       SV40 promoter: SV40 enhancer and early promoter
   5629..6423    +  CDS            NeoR/KanR: aminoglycoside phosphotransferase from Tn5; aph(3')-II (or nptII); confers resistance to neomycin, kanamycin, and G418 (Geneticin®)
   6444..6596    +  CDS            ble (fragment): BLE_KLEPN - Experimental evidence at protein level: Swiss-Prot protein existence level 1. Binding protein with a strong affinity to the bleomycin family of antibiotics. Binds to CL990; an antimitotic-antibiotic compound. From Klebsiella pneumoniae.
   6655..6702    +  polyA_signal   HSV TK poly(A) signal: herpes simplex virus thymidine kinase polyadenylation signal (Cole and Stacy, 1985)
   6793..6809    -  polyA_signal   bGH poly(A) signal (fragment): bovine growth hormone polyadenylation signal
   7031..7619    +  rep_origin     ori: high-copy-number ColE1/pMB1/pBR322/pUC origin of replication
>Addgene plasmid #164205 | CMV-CRY2oligo-mcherry-ANXA11(R235Q) | addgene full sequence | sequence record 322890 | Addgene NGS Result
TAGTTATTAATAGTAATCAATTACGGGGTCATTAGTTCATAGCCCATATATGGAGTTCCGCGTTACATAA
CTTACGGTAAATGGCCCGCCTGGCTGACCGCCCAACGACCCCCGCCCATTGACGTCAATAATGACGTATG
TTCCCATAGTAACGCCAATAGGGACTTTCCATTGACGTCAATGGGTGGAGTATTTACGGTAAACTGCCCA
CTTGGCAGTACATCAAGTGTATCATATGCCAAGTACGCCCCCTATTGACGTCAATGACGGTAAATGGCCC
GCCTGGCATTATGCCCAGTACATGACCTTATGGGACTTTCCTACTTGGCAGTACATCTACGTATTAGTCA
TCGCTATTACCATGGTGATGCGGTTTTGGCAGTACATCAATGGGCGTGGATAGCGGTTTGACTCACGGGG
ATTTCCAAGTCTCCACCCCATTGACGTCAATGGGAGTTTGTTTTGGCACCAAAATCAACGGGACTTTCCA
AAATGTCGTAACAACTCCGCCCCATTGACGCAAATGGGCGGTAGGCGTGTACGGTGGGAGGTCTATATAA
GCAGAGCTGGTTTAGTGAACCGTCAGATCCGCTAGCGCTACCGGACTCAGATCTCGAGGCCACCATGAAG
ATGGACAAAAAGACTATAGTTTGGTTTAGAAGAGACCTAAGGATTGAGGATAATCCTGCATTAGCAGCAG
CTGCTCACGAAGGATCTGTTTTTCCTGTCTTCATTTGGTGTCCTGAAGAAGAAGGACAGTTTTATCCTGG
AAGAGCTTCAAGATGGTGGATGAAACAATCACTTGCTCACTTATCTCAATCCTTGAAGGCTCTTGGATCT
GACCTCACTTTAATCAAAACCCACAACACGATTTCAGCGATCTTGGATTGTATCCGCGTTACCGGTGCTA
CAAAAGTCGTCTTTAACCACCTCTATGATCCTGTTTCGTTAGTTCGGGACCATACCGTAAAGGAGAAGCT
GGTGGAACGTGGGATCTCTGTGCAAAGCTACAATGGAGATCTATTGTATGAACCGTGGGAGATATACTGC
GAAAAGGGCAAACCTTTTACGAGTTTCAATTCTTACTGGAAGAAATGCTTAGATATGTCGATTGAATCCG
TTATGCTTCCTCCTCCTTGGCGGTTGATGCCAATAACTGCAGCGGCTGAAGCGATTTGGGCGTGTTCGAT
TGAAGAACTAGGGCTGGAGAATGAGGCCGAGAAACCGAGCAATGCGTTGTTAACTAGAGCTTGGTCTCCA
GGATGGAGCAATGCTGATAAGTTACTAAATGAGTTCATCGAGAAGCAGTTGATAGATTATGCAAAGAACA
GCAAGAAAGTTGTTGGGAATTCTACTTCACTACTTTCTCCGTATCTCCATTTCGGGGAAATAAGCGTCAG
ACACGTTTTCCAGTGTGCCCGGATGAAACAAATTATATGGGCAAGAGATAAGAACAGTGAAGGAGAAGAA
AGTGCAGATCTTTTTCTTAGGGGAATCGGTTTAAGAGAGTATTCTCGGTATATATGTTTCAACTTCCCGT
TTACTCACGAGCAATCGTTGTTGAGTCATCTTCGGTTTTTCCCTTGGGATGCTGATGTTGATAAGTTCAA
GGCCTGGAGACAAGGCAGGACCGGTTATCCGTTGGTGGATGCCGGAATGAGAGAGCTTTGGGCTACCGGA
TGGATGCATAACAGAATAAGAGTGATTGTTTCAAGCTTTGCTGTGAAGTTTCTTCTCCTTCCATGGAAAT
GGGGAATGAAGTATTTCTGGGATACACTTTTGGATGCTGATTTGGAATGTGACATCCTTGGCTGGCAGTA
TATCTCTGGGAGTATCCCCGATGGCCACGAGCTTGATCGCTTGGACAATCCCGCGTTACAAGGCGCCAAA
TATGACCCAGAAGGTGAGTACATAAGGCAATGGCTTCCCGAGCTTGCGAGATTGCCAACTGAATGGATCC
ATCATCCATGGGACGCTCCTTTAACCGTACTCAAAGCTTCTGGTGTGGAACTCGGAACAAACTATGCGAA
ACCCATTGTAGACATCGACACAGCTCGTGAGCTACTAGCTAAAGCTATTTCAAGAACCCGTGGAGCACAG
ATCATGATCGGAGCAGCAGCCCGGGATCCACCGGTCGCCACCATGGTGAGCAAGGGCGAGGAGGATAACA
TGGCCATCATCAAGGAGTTCATGCGCTTCAAGGTGCACATGGAGGGCTCCGTGAACGGCCACGAGTTCGA
GATCGAGGGCGAGGGCGAGGGCCGCCCCTACGAGGGCACCCAGACCGCCAAGCTGAAGGTGACCAAGGGT
GGCCCCCTGCCCTTCGCCTGGGACATCCTGTCCCCTCAGTTCATGTACGGCTCCAAGGCCTACGTGAAGC
ACCCCGCCGACATCCCCGACTACTTGAAGCTGTCCTTCCCCGAGGGCTTCAAGTGGGAGCGCGTGATGAA
CTTCGAGGACGGCGGCGTGGTGACCGTGACCCAGGACTCCTCCCTGCAGGACGGCGAGTTCATCTACAAG
GTGAAGCTGCGCGGCACCAACTTCCCCTCCGACGGCCCCGTAATGCAGAAGAAGACCATGGGCTGGGAGG
CCTCCTCCGAGCGGATGTACCCCGAGGACGGCGCCCTGAAGGGCGAGATCAAGCAGAGGCTGAAGCTGAA
GGACGGCGGCCACTACGACGCTGAGGTCAAGACCACCTACAAGGCCAAGAAGCCCGTGCAGCTGCCCGGC
GCCTACAACGTCAACATCAAGTTGGACATCACCTCCCACAACGAGGACTACACCATCGTGGAACAGTACG
AACGCGCCGAGGGCCGCCACTCCACCGGCGGCATGGACGAGCTGTACAAGGGAGGAAGTGGCGGAAGTGG
CGGAAGTGGCATGAGCTACCCTGGCTATCCCCCGCCCCCAGGTGGCTACCCACCAGCTGCACCAGGTGGT
GGTCCCTGGGGAGGTGCTGCCTACCCTCCTCCGCCCAGCATGCCCCCCATCGGGCTGGATAACGTGGCCA
CCTATGCGGGGCAGTTCAACCAGGACTATCTCTCGGGAATGGCGGCCAACATGTCTGGGACATTTGGAGG
AGCCAACATGCCCAACCTGTACCCTGGGGCCCCTGGGGCTGGCTACCCACCAGTGCCCCCTGGCGGCTTT
GGGCAGCCCCCCTCTGCCCAGCAGCCTGTTCCTCCCTATGGGATGTATCCACCCCCAGGAGGAAACCCAC
CCTCCAGGATGCCCTCATATCCGCCATACCCAGGGGCCCCTGTGCCGGGCCAGCCCATGCCACCCCCCGG
ACAGCAGCCCCCAGGGGCCTACCCTGGGCAGCCACCAGTGACCTACCCTGGTCAGCCTCCAGTGCCACTC
CCTGGGCAGCAGCAGCCAGTGCCGAGCTACCCAGGATACCCGGGGTCTGGGACTGTCACCCCCGCTGTGC
CCCCAACCCAGTTTGGAAGCCGAGGCACCATCACTGATGCTCCCGGCTTTGACCCCCTGCGAGATGCCGA
GGTCCTGCGGAAGGCCATGAAAGGCTTCGGGACGGATGAGCAGGCCATCATTGACTGCCTGGGGAGTCGC
TCCAACAAGCAGCAGCAGCAGATCCTACTTTCCTTCAAGACGGCTTACGGCAAGGATTTGATCAAAGATC
TGAAATCTGAACTGTCAGGAAACTTTGAGAAGACAATCTTGGCTCTGATGAAGACCCCAGTCCTCTTTGA
CATTTATGAGATAAAGGAAGCCATCAAGGGGGTTGGCACTGATGAAGCCTGCCTGATTGAGATCCTCGCT
TCCCGCAGCAATGAGCACATCCGAGAATTAAACAGAGCCTACAAAGCAGAATTCAAAAAGACCCTGGAAG
AGGCCATTCGAAGCGACACATCAGGGCACTTCCAGCGGCTCCTCATCTCTCTCTCTCAGGGAAACCGTGA
TGAAAGCACAAACGTGGACATGTCACTCGCCCAGAGAGATGCCCAGGAGCTGTATGCGGCCGGGGAGAAC
CGCCTGGGAACAGACGAGTCCAAGTTCAATGCGGTTCTGTGCTCCCGGAGCCGGGCCCACCTGGTAGCAG
TTTTCAATGAGTACCAGAGAATGACAGGCCGGGACATTGAGAAGAGCATCTGCCGGGAGATGTCCGGGGA
CCTGGAGGAGGGCATGCTGGCCGTGGTGAAATGTCTCAAGAATACCCCAGCCTTCTTTGCGGAGAGGCTC
AACAAGGCCATGAGGGGGGCAGGAACAAAGGACCGGACCCTGATTCGCATCATGGTGTCTCGCAGCGAGA
CCGACCTCCTGGACATCAGATCAGAGTATAAGCGGATGTACGGCAAGTCGCTGTACCACGACATCTCGGG
AGATACTTCAGGGGATTACCGGAAGATTCTGCTGAAGATCTGTGGTGGCAATGACTAAAGCGGCCGCGAC
TCTAGATCATAATCAGCCATACCACATTTGTAGAGGTTTTACTTGCTTTAAAAAACCTCCCACACCTCCC
CCTGAACCTGAAACATAAAATGAATGCAATTGTTGTTGTTAACTTGTTTATTGCAGCTTATAATGGTTAC
AAATAAAGCAATAGCATCACAAATTTCACAAATAAAGCATTTTTTTCACTGCATTCTAGTTGTGGTTTGT
CCAAACTCATCAATGTATCTTAAGGCGTAAATTGTAAGCGTTAATATTTTGTTAAAATTCGCGTTAAATT
TTTGTTAAATCAGCTCATTTTTTAACCAATAGGCCGAAATCGGCAAAATCCCTTATAAATCAAAAGAATA
GACCGAGATAGGGT
[37 nt withheld, positions 4775-4811]
AAAGAACGTGGACTCCAACGTCAAAGG
[49 nt withheld, positions 4839-4887]
T
[91 nt withheld, positions 4889-4979]
G
[124 nt withheld, positions 4981-5104]
CAGGTGGCACTTTTCGGGGAAATGTGCGCGGAACCCCTATTTGTTTATTTTTCTAAATACATTCAAATAT
GTATCCGCTCATGAGACAATAACCCTGATAAATGCTTCAATAATATTGAAAAAGGAAGAGTCCTGAGGCG
GAAAGAACCAGCTGTGGAATGTGTGTCAGTTAGGGTGTGGAAAGTCCCCAGGCTCCCCAGCAGGCAGAAG
TATGCAAAGCATGCATCTCAATTAGTCAGCAACCAGGTGTGGAAAGTCCCCAGGCTCCCCAGCAGGCAGA
AGTATGCAAAGCATGCATCTCAATTAGTCAGCAACCATAGTCCCGCCCCTAACTCCGCCCATCCCGCCCC
TAACTCCGCCCAGTTCCGCCCATTCTCCGCCCCATGGCTGACTAATTTTTTTTATTTATGCAGAGGCCGA
GGCCGCCTCGGCCTCTGAGCTATTCCAGAAGTAGTGAGGAGGCTTTTTTGGAGGCCTAGGCTTTTGCAAA
GATCGATCAAGAGACAGGATGAGGATCGTTTCGCATGATTGAACAAGATGGATTGCACGCAGGTTCTCCG
GCCGCTTGGGTGGAGAGGCTATTCGGCTATGACTGGGCACAACAGACAATCGGCTGCTCTGATGCCGCCG
TGTTCCGGCTGTCAGCGCAGGGGCGCCCGGTTCTTTTTGTCAAGACCGACCTGTCCGGTGCCCTGAATGA
ACTGCAAGACGAGGCAGCGCGGCTATCGTGGCTGGCCACGACGGGCGTTCCTTGCGCAGCTGTGCTCGAC
GTTGTCACTGAAGCGGGAAGGGACTGGCTGCTATTGGGCGAAGTGCCGGGGCAGGATCTCCTGTCATCTC
ACCTTGCTCCTGCCGAGAAAGTATCCATCATGGCTGATGCAATGCGGCGGCTGCATACGCTTGATCCGGC
TACCTGCCCATTCGACCACCAAGCGAAACATCGCATCGAGCGAGCACGTACTCGGATGGAAGCCGGTCTT
GTCGATCAGGATGATCTGGACGAAGAGCATCAGGGGCTCGCGCCAGCCGAACTGTTCGCCAGGCTCAAGG
CGAGCATGCCCGACGGCGAGGATCTCGTCGTGACCCATGGCGATGCCTGCTTGCCGAATATCATGGTGGA
AAATGGCCGCTTTTCTGGATTCATCGACTGTGGCCGGCTGGGTGTGGCGGACCGCTATCAGGACATAGCG
TTGGCTACCCGTGATATTGCTGAAGAGCTTGGCGGCGAATGGGCTGACCGCTTCCTCGTGCTTTACGGTA
TCGCCGCTCCCGATTCGCAGCGCATCGCCTTCTATCGCCTTCTTGACGAGTTCTTCTGAGCGGGACTCTG
GGGTTCGAAATGACCGACCAAGCGACGCCCAACCTGCCATCACGAGATTTCGATTCCACCGCCGCCTTCT
ATGAAAGGTTGGGCTTCGGAATCGTTTTCCGGGACGCCGGCTGGATGATCCTCCAGCGCGGGGATCTCAT
GCTGGAGTTCTTCGCCCACCCTAGGGGGAGGCTAACTGAAACACGGAAGGAGACAATACCGGAAGGAACC
CGCGCTATGACGGCAATAAAAAGACAGAATAAAACGCACGGTGTTGGGTCGTTTGTTCATAAACGCGGGG
TTCGGTCCCAGGGCTGGCACTCTGTCGATACCCCACCGAGACCCCATTGGGGCCAATACGCCCGCGTTTC
TTCCTTTTCCCCACCCCACCCCCCAAGTTCGGGTGAAGGCCCAGGGCTCGCAGCCAACGTCGGGGCGGCA
GGCCCTGCCATAGCCTCAGGTTACTCATATATACTTTAGATTGATTTAAAACTTCATTTTTAATTTAAAA
GGATCTAGGTGAAGATCCTTTTTGATAATCTCATGACCAAAATCCCTTAACGTGAGTTTTCGTTCCACTG
AGCGTCAGACCCCGTAGAAAAGATCAAAGGATCTTCTTGAGATCCTTTTTTTCTGCGCGTAATCTGCTGC
TTGCAAACAAAAAAACCACCGCTACCAGCGGTGGTTTGTTTGCCGGATCAAGAGCTACCAACTCTTTTTC
CGAAGGTAACTGGCTTCAGCAGAGCGCAGATACCAAATACTGTTCTTCTAGTGTAGCCGTAGTTAGGCCA
CCACTTCAAGAACTCTGTAGCACCGCCTACATACCTCGCTCTGCTAATCCTGTTACCAGTGGCTGCTGCC
AGTGGCGATAAGTCGTGTCTTACCGGGTTGGACTCAAGACGATAGTTACCGGATAAGGCGCAGCGGTCGG
GCTGAACGGGGGGTTCGTGCACACAGCCCAGCTTGGAGCGAACGACCTACACCGAACTGAGATACCTACA
GCGTGAGCTATGAGAAAGCGCCACGCTTCCCGAAGGGAGAAAGGCGGACAGGTATCCGGTAAGCGGCAGG
GTCGGAACAGGAGAGCGCACGAGGGAGCTTCCAGGGGGAAACGCCTGGTATCTTTATAGTCCTGTCGGGT
TTCGCCACCTCTGACTTGAGCGTCGATTTTTGTGATGCTCGTCAGGGGGGCGGAGCCTATGGAAAAACGC
CAGCAACGCGGCCTTTTTACGGTTCCTGGCCTTTTGCTGGCCTTTTGCTCACATGTTCTTTCCTGCGTTA
TCCCCTGATTCTGTGGATAACCGTATTACCGCCATGCAT
